Addgene plasmid #193292: pCXLE-SOX2-p2a-KLF4
Purpose: episomal hSK (expressing human SOX2 + KLF4)
Depositing lab: Hans Schöler. Depositing organization: Max Planck Institute for Molecular Biomedicine. Publication: Highly cooperative chimeric super-SOX induces naive pluripotency across species. MacCarthy CM, Wu G, Malik V, Menuchin-Lasowski Y, Velychko T, Keshet G, Fan R, Bedzhov I, Church GM, Jauch R, Cojocaru V, Scholer HR, Velychko S. Cell Stem Cell. 2024 Jan 4;31(1):127-147.e9. doi: 10.1016/j.stem.2023.11.010. Epub 2023 Dec 22. PubMed 38141611.
Backbone
  Vector backbone: pCXLE
  Backbone size w/o insert (bp): 10180
  Total vector size (bp): 12666
  Vector type: Mammalian Expression
Growth in bacteria
  Bacterial resistance: Ampicillin, 100 μg/mL
  Growth temperature: 37°C
  Growth strain: DH5alpha
  Copy number: Low Copy
Gene/Insert
  Cloning method: Restriction Enzyme; 5′ cloning site EcoRI (not destroyed); 3′ cloning site EcoRI (not destroyed)
  Sequencing primers: 5′ tctgctaaccatgttcatgccttc; 3′ AGGAAGGTCCGCTGGATTGA
Terms and licenses: Academic/Nonprofit Terms; Industry Terms: Not Available to Industry
Depositor comments: Please visit https://www.biorxiv.org/content/10.1101/2022.09.23.509242v1 for BioRxiv preprint
How to cite: pCXLE-SOX2-p2a-KLF4 was a gift from Hans Schöler (Addgene plasmid # 193292 ; http://n2t.net/addgene:193292 ; RRID:Addgene_193292)
