[The description below was written by a language model from this plasmid's Addgene catalogue record and pLannotate feature annotations shown in this document.]
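Description:
pCXLE-SOX2-p2a-KLF4 is a non-integrating, episomal mammalian expression plasmid of about 12.7 kb, built on the pCXLE backbone to co-express human SOX2 and KLF4 (the "hSK" combination). It is propagated in E. coli through a ColE1/pUC-type origin with ampicillin selection from the AmpR (β-lactamase) gene. The catalogue lists it as low copy, although the annotated origin is of the high-copy type. No mammalian drug-selection marker is annotated.

The payload sits in a single CAG-type expression unit made up of the CMV immediate-early enhancer, the chicken β-actin promoter and a chimeric β-actin/β-globin intron. This unit drives the SOX2 coding sequence followed by KLF4. The short gap between the two reading frames matches the P2A self-cleaving peptide named in the plasmid title, although the feature table does not annotate it separately. P2A-mediated ribosomal skipping would yield both factors as separate proteins from one transcript. A WPRE downstream enhances transcript stability and expression, and a rabbit β-globin polyadenylation signal terminates the message. The insert was cloned between two EcoRI sites.

Episomal maintenance in human cells relies on the Epstein-Barr virus oriP origin together with an EBNA1 expression cassette, which let the plasmid replicate and segregate extrachromosomally without genomic integration. Two loxP sites flank the EBNA1 region, so Cre recombinase could excise it. The small EBV, lac and tet fragments in the table appear to be backbone remnants. According to the record and its associated publication on naive pluripotency, the plasmid is used for transgene-free reprogramming of somatic cells to induced pluripotent stem cells, presumably together with companion episomal vectors supplying other factors.
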