Features (pLannotate 1.2.2; 24 found; start..end, strand, type, name):
      4..383     +  enhancer       CMV enhancer: human cytomegalovirus immediate early enhancer
    385..662     +  promoter       chicken β-actin promoter: No description available
    663..1679    +  intron         chimeric intron: chimera between introns from chicken β-actin and rabbit β-globin
   1744..2694    +  CDS            SOX2: SOX2_HUMAN - Experimental evidence at protein level: Swiss-Prot protein existence level 1. Transcription factor that forms a trimeric complex with OCT4 on DNA and controls the expression of a number of genes involved in embryonic development such as YES1, FGF4, UTF1 and ZFP206 (By similarity). Binds to the proximal enhancer region of NANOG (By similarity). Critical for early embryogenesis and for embryonic stem cell pluripotency (PubMed:18035408). Downstream SRRT target that mediates the promotion of neural stem cell self-renewal (By similarity). Keeps neural cells undifferentiated by countera
   2782..4191    +  CDS            KLF4 (fragment): KLF4_HUMAN - Also known as EZF, GKLF. Experimental evidence at protein level: Swiss-Prot protein existence level 1. Transcription factor; can act both as activator and as repressor. Binds the 5'-CACCC-3' core sequence. Binds to the promoter region of its own gene and can activate its own transcription. Regulates the expression of key transcription factors during embryonic development. Plays an important role in maintaining embryonic stem cells, and in preventing their differentiation. Required for establishing the barrier function of the skin and for postnatal maturation and maintenance of the
   4245..4833    +  misc_feature   WPRE: woodchuck hepatitis virus posttranscriptional regulatory element
   4841..4918    +  CDS            HBB (fragment): HBB_PONPY - Experimental evidence at transcript level: Swiss-Prot protein existence level 2. Involved in oxygen transport from the lung to the various peripheral tissues. From Pongo pygmaeus (Bornean orangutan).
   4989..5044    +  polyA_signal   β-globin poly(A) signal: rabbit β-globin polyadenylation signal (Gil and Proudfoot, 1987)
   5427..5449    -  protein_bind   lac operator (fragment): The lac repressor binds to the lac operator to inhibit transcription in E. coli. This inhibition can be relieved by adding lactose or isopropyl-β-D-thiogalactopyranoside (IPTG). lac repressor encoded by lacI
   5453..5483    -  promoter       lac promoter: promoter for the E. coli lac operon
   5498..5519    -  protein_bind   CAP binding site: CAP binding activates transcription in the presence of cAMP. E. coli catabolite activator protein
   5532..5571    -  CDS            lacI (fragment): lac repressor; lacI; The lac repressor binds to the lac operator to inhibit transcription in E. coli. This inhibition can be relieved by adding lactose or isopropyl-β-D-thiogalactopyranoside (IPTG).
   5608..5641    -  protein_bind   loxP: Cre-mediated recombination occurs in the 8-bp core sequence (GCATACAT). Cre recombinase
   5694..5717    +  promoter       tet promoter (fragment): E. coli promoter for tetracycline efflux protein gene
   5720..6064    +  CDS            BRRF2_EBVB9 (fragment): Protein inferred from homology: Swiss-Prot protein existence level 3. From Epstein-Barr virus (strain B95-8) (HHV-4) (Human herpesvirus 4).
   6102..8027    +  CDS            EBNA1: Epstein-Barr nuclear antigen 1, also known as EBNA-1 crucial for latent viral infection, and for episomal amplification of vectors containing the oriP origin (Okita et al., 2013)
   8110..8178    +  CDS            gL (fragment): GL_EBVB9 - Experimental evidence at protein level: Swiss-Prot protein existence level 1. The heterodimer glycoprotein H-glycoprotein L is required for the fusion of viral and plasma membranes leading to virus entry into the host cell. Acts as a functional inhibitor of gH and maintains gH in an inhibited form. Upon binding to host integrins, gL dissociates from gH leading to activation of the viral fusion glycoproteins gB and gH. Fusion of EBV with B-lymphocytes requires the additional receptor- binding protein gp42, which forms a complex with gH/gL. The heterodimer gH/gL targets also host EPHA
   8195..8228    -  protein_bind   loxP: Cre-mediated recombination occurs in the 8-bp core sequence (GCATACAT). Cre recombinase
   8262..8414    +  CDS            gL (fragment): GL_EBVA8 - Experimental evidence at protein level: Swiss-Prot protein existence level 1. The heterodimer glycoprotein H-glycoprotein L is required for the fusion of viral and plasma membranes leading to virus entry into the host cell. Acts as a functional inhibitor of gH and maintains gH in an inhibited form. Upon binding to host integrins, gL dissociates from gH leading to activation of the viral fusion glycoproteins gB and gH. The heterodimer gH/gL targets also host EPHA2 to promote viral entry. From Epstein-Barr virus (strain AG876) (HHV-4) (Human herpesvirus 4).
   8415..10204   +  rep_origin     oriP: Epstein-Barr virus oriP replication origin (Yates et al., 2000)
  10679..10733   -  CDS            lacI (fragment): lac repressor; lacI; The lac repressor binds to the lac operator to inhibit transcription in E. coli. This inhibition can be relieved by adding lactose or isopropyl-β-D-thiogalactopyranoside (IPTG).
  10916..11504   -  rep_origin     ori: high-copy-number ColE1/pMB1/pBR322/pUC origin of replication
  11675..12535   -  CDS            AmpR: β-lactamase; bla; confers resistance to ampicillin, carbenicillin, and related antibiotics
  12536..12640   -  promoter       AmpR promoter: bla
>Addgene plasmid #193292 | pCXLE-SOX2-p2a-KLF4 | addgene full sequence | sequence record 379805 | Addgene Partial NGS Result
GTCGACATTGATTATTGACTAGTTATTAATAGTAATCAATTACGGGGTCATTAGTTCATAGCCCATATAT
GGAGTTCCGCGTTACATAACTTACGGTAAATGGCCCGCCTGGCTGACCGCCCAACGACCCCCGCCCATTG
ACGTCAATAATGACGTATGTTCCCATAGTAACGCCAATAGGGACTTTCCATTGACGTCAATGGGTGGAGT
ATTTACGGTAAACTGCCCACTTGGCAGTACATCAAGTGTATCATATGCCAAGTACGCCCCCTATTGACGT
CAATGACGGTAAATGGCCCGCCTGGCATTATGCCCAGTACATGACCTTATGGGACTTTCCTACTTGGCAG
TACATCTACGTATTAGTCATCGCTATTACCATGGTCGAGGTGAGCCCCACGTTCTGCTTCACTCTCCCCA
TCTCCCCCCCCTCCCCACCCCCAATTTTGTATTTATTTATTTTTTAATTATTTTGTGCAGCGATGGGGGC
GGGGGGGGGGGGGGGGCGCGCGCCAGGCGGGGCGGGGCGGGGCGAGGGGCGGGGCGGGGCGAGGCGGAGA
GGTGCGGCGGCAGCCAATCAGAGCGGCGCGCTCCGAAAGTTTCCTTTTATGGCGAGGCGGCGGCGGCGGC
GGCCCTATAAAAAGCGAAGCGCGCGGCGGGCGGGAGTCGCTGCGCGCTGCCTTCGCCCCGTGCCCCGCTC
CGCCGCCGCCTCGCGCCGCCCGCCCCGGCTCTGACTGACCGCGTTACTCCCACAGGTGAGCGGGCGGGAC
GGCCCTTCTCCTCCGGGCTGTAATTAGCGCTTGGTTTAATGACGGCTTGTTTCTTTTCTGTGGCTGCGTG
AAAGCCTTGAGGGGCTCCGGGAGGGCCCTTTGTGCGGGGGGAGCGGCTCGGGGGGTGCGTGCGTGTGTGT
GTGCGTGGGGAGCGCCGCGTGCGGCTCCGCGCTGCCCGGCGGCTGTGAGCGCTGCGGGCGCGGCGCGGGG
CTTTGTGCGCTCCGCAGTGTGCGCGAGGGGAGCGCGGCCGGGGGCGGTGCCCCGCGGTGCGGGGGGGGCT
GCGAGGGGAACAAAGGCTGCGTGCGGGGTGTGTGCGTGGGGGGGTGAGCAGGGGGTGTGGGCGCGTCGGT
CGGGCTGCAACCCCCCCTGCACCCCCCTCCCCGAGTTGCTGAGCACGGCCCGGCTTCGGGTGCGGGGCTC
CGTACGGGGCGTGGCGCGGGGCTCGCCGTGCCGGGCGGGGGGTGGCGGCAGGTGGGGGTGCCGGGCGGGG
CGGGGCCGCCTCGGGCCGGGGAGGGCTCGGGGGAGGGGCGCGGCGGCCCCCGGAGCGCCGGCGGCTGTCG
AGGCGCGGCGAGCCGCAGCCATTGCCTTTTATGGTAATCGTGCGAGAGGGCGCAGGGACTTCCTTTGTCC
CAAATCTGTGCGGAGCCGAAATCTGGGAGGCGCCGCCGCACCCCCTCTAGCGGGCGCGGGGCGAAGCGGT
GCGGCGCCGGCAGGAAGGAAATGGGCGGGGAGGGCCTTCGTGCGTCGCCGCGCCGCCGTCCCCTTCTCCC
TCTCCAGCCTCGGGGCTGTCCGCGGGGGGACGGCTGCCTTCGGGGGGGACGGGGCAGGGCGGGGTTCGGC
TTCTGGCGTGTGACCGGCGGCTCTAGAGCCTCTGCTAACCATGTTCATGCCTTCTTCTTTTTCCTACAGC
TCCTGGGCAACGTGCTGGTTATTGTGCTGTCTCATCATTTTGGCAAAGAATTCGCCCTTCACCATGTACA
ACATGATGGAGACGGAGCTGAAGCCGCCGGGCCCGCAGCAAACTTCGGGGGGCGGCGGCGGCAACTCCAC
CGCGGCGGCGGCCGGCGGCAACCAGAAAAACAGCCCGGACCGCGTCAAGCGGCCCATGAATGCCTTCATG
GTGTGGTCCCGCGGGCAGCGGCGCAAGATGGCCCAGGAGAACCCCAAGATGCACAACTCGGAGATCAGCA
AGCGCCTGGGCGCCGAGTGGAAACTTTTGTCGGAGACGGAGAAGCGGCCGTTCATCGACGAGGCTAAGCG
GCTGCGAGCGCTGCACATGAAGGAGCACCCGGATTATAAATACCGGCCCCGGCGGAAAACCAAGACGCTC
ATGAAGAAGGATAAGTACACGCTGCCCGGCGGGCTGCTGGCCCCCGGCGGCAATAGCATGGCGAGCGGGG
TCGGGGTGGGCGCCGGCCTGGGCGCGGGCGTGAACCAGCGCATGGACAGTTACGCGCACATGAACGGCTG
GAGCAACGGCAGCTACAGCATGATGCAGGACCAGCTGGGCTACCCGCAGCACCCGGGCCTCAATGCGCAC
GGCGCAGCGCAGATGCAGCCCATGCACCGCTACGACGTGAGCGCCCTGCAGTACAACTCCATGACCAGCT
CGCAGACCTACATGAACGGCTCGCCCACCTACAGCATGTCCTACTCGCAGCAGGGCACCCCTGGCATGGC
TCTTGGCTCCATGGGTTCGGTGGTCAAGTCCGAGGCCAGCTCCAGCCCCCCTGTGGTTACCTCTTCCTCC
CACTCCAGGGCGCCCTGCCAGGCCGGGGACCTCCGGGACATGATCAGCATGTATCTCCCCGGCGCCGAGG
TGCCGGAACCCGCCGCCCCCAGCAGACTTCACATGTCCCAGCACTACCAGAGCGGCCCGGTGCCCGGCAC
GGCCATTAACGGCACACTGCCCCTCTCACACATGGGCACCGGTGCCACCAACTTCAGCCTGCTGAAGCAG
GCCGGCGACGTGGAGGAGAACCCCGGCCCCATGAACAATTCGCCCTTCACCATGGCTGTCAGTGACGCGC
TGCTCCCATCTTTCTCCACGTTCGCGTCTGGCCCGGCGGGAAGGGAGAAGACACTGCGTCAAGCAGGTGC
CCCGAATAACCGCTGGCGGGAGGAGCTCTCCCACATGAAGCGACTTCCCCCAGTGCTTCCCGGCCGCCCC
TATGACCTGGCGGCGGCGACCGTGGCCACAGACCTGGAGAGCGGCGGAGCCGGTGCGGCTTGCGGCGGTA
GCAACCTGGCGCCCCTACCTCGGAGAGAGACCGAGGAGTTCAACGATCTCCTGGACCTGGACTTTATTCT
CTCCAATTCGCTGACCCATCCTCCGGAGTCAGTGGCCGCCACCGTGTCCTCGTCAGCGTCAGCCTCCTCT
TCGTCGTCGCCGTCGAGCAGCGGCCCTGCCAGCGCGCCCTCCACCTGCAGCTTCACCTATCCGATCCGGG
CCGGGAACGACCCGGGCGTGGCGCCGGGCGGCACGGGCGGAGGCCTCCTCTATGGCAGGGAGTCCGCTCC
CCCTCCGACGGCTCCCTTCAACCTGGCGGACATCAACGACGTGAGCCCCTCGGGCGGCTTCGTGGCCGAG
CTCCTGCGGCCAGAATTGGACCCGGTGTACATTCCGCCGCAGCAGCCGCAGCCGCCAGGTGGCGGGCTGA
TGGGCAAGTTCGTGCTGAAGGCGTCGCTGAGCGCCCCTGGCAGCGAGTACGGCAGCCCGTCGGTCATCAG
CGTCAGCAAAGGCAGCCCTGACGGCAGCCACCCGGTGGTGGTGGCGCCCTACAACGGCGGGCCGCCGCGC
ACGTGCCCCAAGATCAAGCAGGAGGCGGTCTCTTCGTGCACCCACTTGGGCGCTGGACCCCCTCTCAGCA
ATGGCCACCGGCCGGCTGCACACGACTTCCCCCTGGGGCGGCAGCTCCCCAGCAGGACTACCCCGACCCT
GGGTCTTGAGGAAGTGCTGAGCAGCAGGGACTGTCACCCTGCCCTGCCGCTTCCTCCCGGCTTCCATCCC
CACCCGGGGCCCAATTACCCATCCTTCCTGCCCGATCAGATGCAGCCGCAAGTCCCGCCGCTCCATTACC
AAGAGCTCATGCCACCCGGTTCCTGCATGCCAGAGGAGCCCAAGCCAAAGAGGGGAAGACGATCGTGGCC
CCGGAAAAGGACCGCCACCCACACTTGTGATTACGCGGGCTGCGGCAAAACCTACACAAAGAGTTCCCAT
CTCAAGGCACACCTGCGAACCCACACAGGTGAGAAACCTTACCACTGTGACTGGGACGGCTGTGGATGGA
AATTCGCCCGCTCAGATGAACTGACCAGGCACTACCGTAAACACACGGGGCACCGCCCGTTCCAGTGCCA
AAAATGCGACCGAGCATTTTCCAGGTCGGACCACCTCGCCTTACACATGAAGAGACATTTTTAAAAGGGC
GAATTGCCTGCAGGAATTCAAGCTTCGGGGACTAGTCATATGATAATCAACCTCTGGATTACAAAATTTG
TGAAAGATTGACTGGTATTCTTAACTATGTTGCTCCTTTTACGCTATGTGGATACGCTGCTTTAATGCCT
TTGTATCATGCTATTGCTTCCCGTATGGCTTTCATTTTCTCCTCCTTGTATAAATCCTGGTTGCTGTCTC
TTTATGAGGAGTTGTGGCCCGTTGTCAGGCAACGTGGCGTGGTGTGCACTGTGTTTGCTGACGCAACCCC
CACTGGTTGGGGCATTGCCACCACCTGTCAGCTCCTTTCCGGGACTTTCGCTTTCCCCCTCCCTATTGCC
ACGGCGGAACTCATCGCCGCCTGCCTTGCCCGCTGCTGGACAGGGGCTCGGCTGTTGGGCACTGACAATT
CCGTGGTGTTGTCGGGGAAGCTGACGTCCTTTCCATGGCTGCTCGCCTGTGTTGCCACCTGGATTCTGCG
CGGGACGTCCTTCTGCTACGTCCCTTCGGCCCTCAATCCAGCGGACCTTCCTTCCCGCGGCCTGCTGCCG
GCTCTGCGGCCTCTTCCGCGTCTTCGCCTTCGCCCTCAGACGAGTCGGATCTCCCTTTGGGCCGCCTCCC
CGCATCGGTACAATTCACTCCTCAGGTGCAGGCTGCCTATCAGAAGGTGGTGGCTGGTGTGGCCAATGCC
CTGGCTCACAAATACCACTGAGATCTTTTTCCCTCTGCCAAAAATTATGGGGACATCATGAAGCCCCTTG
AGCATCTGACTTCTGGCTAATAAAGGAAATTTATTTTCATTGCAATAGTGTGTTGGAATTTTTTGTGTCT
CTCACTCGGAAGGACATATGGGAGGGCAAATCATTTAAAACATCAGAATGAGTATTTGGTTTAGAGTTTG
GCAACATATGCCCATATGCTGGCTGCCATGAACAAAGGTTGGCTATAAAGAGGTCATCAGTATATGAAAC
AGCCCCCTGCTGTCCATTCCTTATTCCATAGAAAAGCCTTGACTTGAGGTTAGATTTTTTTTATATTTTG
TTTTGTGTTATTTTTTTCTTTAACATCCCTAAAATTTTCCTTACATGTTTTACTAGCCAGATTTTTCCTC
CTCTCCTGACTACTCCCAGTCATAGCTGTCCCTCTTCTCTTATGGAGATCCCTCGACCTGCAGCCCAAGC
TTGGCGTAATCATGGTCATAGCTGTTTCCTGTGTGAAATTGTTATCCGCTCACAATTCCACACAACATAC
GAGCCGGAAGCATAAAGTGTAAAGCCTGGGGTGCCTAATGAGTGAGCTAACTCACATTAATTGCGTTGCG
CTCACTGCCCGCTTTCCAGTCGGGAAACCTGTCGTGCCAGCGGATCTCAATTCCGATCATATTCAATAAC
CCTTAATATAACTTCGTATAATGTATGCTATACGAAGTTATTAGGTCTGAAGAGGAGTTTACGTCCAGCC
AAGCTTAGGATCAATTCTCATGTTTGACAGCTTATCATCGATAAGCTGATCCTCACAGGCCGCACCCAGC
TTTTCTTCCGTTGCCCCAGTAGCATCTCTGTCTGGTGACCTTGAAGAGGAAGAGGAGGGGTCCCGAGAAT
CCCCATCCCTACCGTCCAGCAAAAAGGGGGACGAGGAATTTGAGGCCTGGCTTGAGGCTCAGGACGCAAA
TCTTGAGGATGTTCAGCGGGAGTTTTCCGGGCTGCGAGTAATTGGTGATGAGGACGAGGATGGTTCGGAG
GATGGGGAATTTTCAGACCTGGATCTGTCTGACAGCGACCATGAAGGGGATGAGGGTGGGGGGGCTGTTG
GAGGGGGCAGGAGTCTGCACTCCCTGTATTCACTGAGCGTCGTCTAATAAAGATGTCTATTGATCTCTTT
TAGTGTGAATCATGTCTGACGAGGGGCCAGGTACAGGACCTGGAAATGGCCTAGGAGAGAAGGGAGACAC
ATCTGGACCAGAAGGCTCCGGCGGCAGTGGACCTCAAAGAAGAGGGGGTGATAACCATGGACGAGGACGG
GGAAGAGGACGAGGACGAGGAGGCGGAAGACCAGGAGCCCCGGGCGGCTCAGGATCAGGGCCAAGACATA
GAGATGGTGTCCGGAGACCCCAAAAACGTCCAAGTTGCATTGGCTGCAAAGGGACCCACGGTGGAACAGG
AGCAGGAGCAGGAGCGGGAGGGGCAGGAGCAGGAGGGGCAGGAGCAGGAGGAGGGGCAGGAGCAGGAGGA
GGGGCAGGAGGTCGAGGAGGGGCAGGAGGGGCAGGAGCAGGAGGAGGGGCAGGAGCAGGAGGAGGGGCAG
GAGGGGCAGGAGGGGCAGGAGCAGGAGGAGGGGCAGGAGCAGGAGGAGGGGCAGGAGGGGCAGGAGCAGG
AGGAGGGGCAGGAGGGGCAGGAGGGGCAGGAGCAGGAGGAGGGGCAGGAGCAGGAGGAGGGGCAGGAGGG
GCAGGAGCAGGAGGAGGGGCAGGAGGGGCAGGAGGGGCAGGAGCAGGAGGAGGGGCAGGAGCAGGAGGGG
CAGGAGGGGCAGGAGGGGCAGGAGCAGGAGGGGCAGGAGCAGGAGGAGGGGCAGGAGGGGCAGGAGGGGC
AGGAGCAGGAGGGGCAGGAGCAGGAGGGGCAGGAGCAGGAGGGGCAGGAGCAGGAGGGGCAGGAGGGGCA
GGAGCAGGAGGGGCAGGAGGGGCAGGAGCAGGAGGGGCAGGAGGGGCAGGAGCAGGAGGAGGGGCAGGAG
GGGCAGGAGCAGGAGGAGGGGCAGGAGGGGCAGGAGCAGGAGGGGCAGGAGGGGCAGGAGCAGGAGGGGC
AGGAGGGGCAGGAGCAGGAGGGGCAGGAGGGGCAGGAGCAGGAGGAGGGGCAGGAGCAGGAGGGGCAGGA
GCAGGAGGTGGAGGCCGGGGTCGAGGAGGCAGTGGAGGCCGGGGTCGAGGAGGTAGTGGAGGCCGGGGTC
GAGGAGGTAGTGGAGGCCGCCGGGGTAGAGGACGTGAAAGAGCCAGGGGGGGAAGTCGTGAAAGAGCCAG
GGGGAGAGGTCGTGGACGTGGAGAAAAGAGGCCCAGGAGTCCCAGTAGTCAGTCATCATCATCCGGGTCT
CCACCGCGCAGGCCCCCTCCAGGTAGAAGGCCATTTTTCCACCCTGTAGGGGAAGCCGATTATTTTGAAT
ACCACCAAGAAGGTGGCCCAGATGGTGAGCCTGACGTGCCCCCGGGAGCGATAGAGCAGGGCCCCGCAGA
TGACCCAGGAGAAGGCCCAAGCACTGGACCCCGGGGTCAGGGTGATGGAGGCAGGCGCAAAAAAGGAGGG
TGGTTTGGAAAGCATCGTGGTCAAGGAGGTTCCAACCCGAAATTTGAGAACATTGCAGAAGGTTTAAGAG
CTCTCCTGGCTAGGAGTCACGTAGAAAGGACTACCGACGAAGGAACTTGGGTCGCCGGTGTGTTCGTATA
TGGAGGTAGTAAGACCTCCCTTTACAACCTAAGGCGAGGAACTGCCCTTGCTATTCCACAATGTCGTCTT
ACACCATTGAGTCGTCTCCCCTTTGGAATGGCCCCTGGACCCGGCCCACAACCTGGCCCGCTAAGGGAGT
CCATTGTCTGTTATTTCATGGTCTTTTTACAAACTCATATATTTGCTGAGGTTTTGAAGGATGCGATTAA
GGACCTTGTTATGACAAAGCCCGCTCCTACCTGCAATATCAGGGTGACTGTGTGCAGCTTTGACGATGGA
GTAGATTTGCCTCCCTGGTTTCCACCTATGGTGGAAGGGGCTGCCGCGGAGGGTGATGACGGAGATGACG
GAGATGAAGGAGGTGATGGAGATGAGGGTGAGGAAGGGCAGGAGTGATGTAACTTGTTAGGAGACGCCCT
CAATCGTATTAAAAGCCGTGTATTCCCCCGCACTAAAGAATAAATCCCCAGTAGACATCATGCGTGCTGT
TGGTGTATTTCTGGCCATCTGTCTTGTCACCATTTTCGTCCTCCCAACATGGGGCAATTGCCGGAACCCT
TAATATAACTTCGTATAATGTATGCTATACGAAGTTATTAGGTCCCTCGAAGAGGTTCACTAGCGGATCT
CAATTGGGCATACCCATGTTGTCACGTCACTCAGCTCCGCGCTCAACACCTTCTCGCGTTGGAAAACATT
AGCGACATTTACCTGGTGAGCAATCAGACATGCGACGGCTTTAGCCTGGCCTCCTTAAATTCACCTAAGA
ATGGGAGCAACCAGCAGGAAAAGGACAAGCAGCGAAAATTCACGCCCCCTTGGGAGGTGGCGGCATATGC
AAAGGATAGCACTCCCACTCTACTACTGGGTATCATATGCTGACTGTATATGCATGAGGATAGCATATGC
TACCCGGATACAGATTAGGATAGCATATACTACCCAGATATAGATTAGGATAGCATATGCTACCCAGATA
TAGATTAGGATAGCCTATGCTACCCAGATATAAATTAGGATAGCATATACTACCCAGATATAGATTAGGA
TAGCATATGCTACCCAGATATAGATTAGGATAGCCTATGCTACCCAGATATAGATTAGGATAGCATATGC
TACCCAGATATAGATTAGGATAGCATATGCTATCCAGATATTTGGGTAGTATATGCTACCCAGATATAAA
TTAGGATAGCATATACTACCCTAATCTCTATTAGGATAGCATATGCTACCCGGATACAGATTAGGATAGC
ATATACTACCCAGATATAGATTAGGATAGCATATGCTACCCAGATATAGATTAGGATAGCCTATGCTACC
CAGATATAAATTAGGATAGCATATACTACCCAGATATAGATTAGGATAGCATATGCTACCCAGATATAGA
TTAGGATAGCCTATGCTACCCAGATATAGATTAGGATAGCATATGCTATCCAGATATTTGGGTAGTATAT
GCTACCCATGGCAACATTAGCCCACCGTGCTCTCAGCGACCTCGTGAATATGAGGACCAACAACCCTGTG
CTTGGCGCTCAGGCGCAAGTGTGTGTAATTTGTCCTCCAGATCGCAGCAATCGCGCCCCTATCTTGGCCC
GCCCACCTACTTATGCAGGTATTCCCCGGGGTGCCATTAGTGGTTTTGTGGGCAAGTGGTTTGACCGCAG
TGGTTAGCGGGGTTACAATCAGCCAAGTTATTACACCCTTATTTTACAGTCCAAAACCGCAGGGCGGCGT
GTGGGGGCTGACGCGTGCCCCCACTCCACAATTTCAAAAAAAAGAGTGGCCACTTGTCTTTGTTTATGGG
CCCCATTGGCGTGGAGCCCCGTTTAATTTTCGGGGGTGTTAGAGACAACCAGTGGAGTCCGCTGCTGTCG
GCGTCCACTCTCTTTCCCCTTGTTACAAATAGAGTGTAACAACATGGTTCACCTGTCTTGGTCCCTGCCT
GGGACACATCTTAATAACCCCAGTATCATATTGCACTAGGATTATGTGTTGCCCATAGCCATAAATTCGT
GTGAGATGGACATCCAGTCTTTACGGCTTGTCCCCACCCCATGGATTTCTATTGTTAAAGATATTCAGAA
TGTTTCATTCCTACACTAGTATTTATTGCCCAAGGGGTTTGTGAGGGTTATATTGGTGTCATAGCACAAT
GCCACCACTGAACCCCCCGTCCAAATTTTATTCTGGGGGCGTCACCTGAAACCTTGTTTTCGAGCACCTC
ACATACACCTTACTGTTCACAACTCAGCAGTTATTCTATTAGCTAAACGAAGGAGAATGAAGAAGCAGGC
GAAGATTCAGGAGAGTTCACTGCCCGCTCCTTGATCTTCAGCCACTGCCCTTGTGACTAAAATGGTTCAC
TACCCTCGTGGAATCCTGACCCCATGTAAATAAAACCGTGACAGCTCATGGGGTGGGAGATATCGCTGTT
CCTTAGGACCCTTTTACTAACCCTAATTCGATAGCATATGCTTCCCGTTGGGTAACATATGCTATTGAAT
TAGGGTTAGTCTGGATAGTATATACTACTACCCGGGAAGCATATGCTACCCGTTTAGGGTTAACAAGGGG
GCCTTATAAACACTATTGCTAATGCCCTCTTGAGGGTCCGCTTATCGGTAGCTACACAGGCCCCTCTGAT
TGACGTTGGTGTAGCCTCCCGTAGTCTTCCTGGGCCCCTGGGAGGTACATGTCCCCCAGCATTGGTGTAA
GAGCTTCAGCCAAGAGTTACACATAAAGGCAATGTTGTGTTGCAGTCCACAGACTGCAAAGTCTGCTCCA
GGATGAAAGCCACTCAGTGTTGGCAAATGTGCACATCCATTTATAAGGATGTCAACTACAGTCAGAGAAC
CCCTTTGTGTTTGGTCCCCCCCCGTGTCACATGTGGAACAGGGCCCAGTTGGCAAGTTGTACCAACCAAC
TGAAGGGATTACATGCACTGCCCCGCGAAGAAGGGGCAGAGATGTCGTAGTCAGGTTTAGTTCGTCCGGG
GCGGGGATCGATCCTCTAGAGTCGACGCTAGCGGATCCGCTGCATTAATGAATCGGCCAACGCGCGGGGA
GAGGCGGTTTGCGTATTGGGCGCTCTTCCGCTTCCTCGCTCACTGACTCGCTGCGCTCGGTCGTTCGGCT
GCGGCGAGCGGTATCAGCTCACTCAAAGGCGGTAATACGGTTATCCACAGAATCAGGGGATAACGCAGGA
AAGAACATGTGAGCAAAAGGCCAGCAAAAGGCCAGGAACCGTAAAAAGGCCGCGTTGCTGGCGTTTTTCC
ATAGGCTCCGCCCCCCTGACGAGCATCACAAAAATCGACGCTCAAGTCAGAGGTGGCGAAACCCGACAGG
ACTATAAAGATACCAGGCGTTTCCCCCTGGAAGCTCCCTCGTGCGCTCTCCTGTTCCGACCCTGCCGCTT
ACCGGATACCTGTCCGCCTTTCTCCCTTCGGGAAGCGTGGCGCTTTCTCATAGCTCACGCTGTAGGTATC
TCAGTTCGGTGTAGGTCGTTCGCTCCAAGCTGGGCTGTGTGCACGAACCCCCCGTTCAGCCCGACCGCTG
CGCCTTATCCGGTAACTATCGTCTTGAGTCCAACCCGGTAAGACACGACTTATCGCCACTGGCAGCAGCC
ACTGGTAACAGGATTAGCAGAGCGAGGTATGTAGGCGGTGCTACAGAGTTCTTGAAGTGGTGGCCTAACT
ACGGCTACACTAGAAGAACAGTATTTGGTATCTGCGCTCTGCTGAAGCCAGTTACCTTCGGAAAAAGAGT
TGGTAGCTCTTGATCCGGCAAACAAACCACCGCTGGTAGCGGTGGTTTTTTTGTTTGCAAGCAGCAGATT
ACGCGCAGAAAAAAAGGATCTCAAGAAGATCCTTTGATCTTTTCTACGGGGTCTGACGCTCAGTGGAACG
AAAACTCACGTTAAGGGATTTTGGTCATGAGATTATCAAAAAGGATCTTCACCTAGATCCTTTTAAATTA
AAAATGAAGTTTTAAATCAATCTAAAGTATATATGAGTAAACTTGGTCTGACAGTTACCAATGCTTAATC
AGTGAGGCACCTATCTCAGCGATCTGTCTATTTCGTTCATCCATAGTTGCCTGACTCCCCGTCGTGTAGA
TAACTACGATACGGGAGGGCTTACCATCTGGCCCCAGTGCTGCAATGATACCGCGAGACCCACGCTCACC
GGCTCCAGATTTATCAGCAATAAACCAGCCAGCCGGAAGGGCCGAGCGCAGAAGTGGTCCTGCAACTTTA
TCCGCCTCCATCCAGTCTATTAATTGTTGCCGGGAAGCTAGAGTAAGTAGTTCGCCAGTTAATAGTTTGC
GCAACGTTGTTGCCATTGCTACAGGCATCGTGGTGTCACGCTCGTCGTTTGGTATGGCTTCATTCAGCTC
CGGTTCCCAACGATCAAGGCGAGTTACATGATCCCCCATGTTGTGCAAAAAAGCGGTTAGCTCCTTCGGT
CCTCCGATCGTTGTCAGAAGTAAGTTGGCCGCAGTGTTATCACTCATGGTTATGGCAGCACTGCATAATT
CTCTTACTGTCATGCCATCCGTAAGATGCTTTTCTGTGACTGGTGAGTACTCAACCAAGTCATTCTGAGA
ATAGTGTATGCGGCGACCGAGTTGCTCTTGCCCGGCGTCAATACGGGATAATACCGCGCCACATAGCAGA
ACTTTAAAAGTGCTCATCATTGGAAAACGTTCTTCGGGGCGAAAACTCTCAAGGATCTTACCGCTGTTGA
GATCCAGTTCGATGTAACCCACTCGTGCACCCAACTGATCTTCAGCATCTTTTACTTTCACCAGCGTTTC
TGGGTGAGCAAAAACAGGAAGGCAAAATGCCGCAAAAAAGGGAATAAGGGCGACACGGAAATGTTGAATA
CTCATACTCTTCCTTTTTCAATATTATTGAAGCATTTATCAGGGTTATTGTCTCATGAGCGGATACATAT
TTGAATGTATTTAGAAAAATAAACAAATAGGGGTTCCGCGCACATTTCCCCGAAAAGTGCCACCTGG
